>Addgene plasmid #131016 | NCH1ec | addgene full sequence | sequence record 258110 | Addgene NGS Result
GTAAAACGACGGCCAGTCTTAAGCTCGGGCCCCAAATAATGATTTTATTTTGACTGATAGTGACCTGTTC
GTTGCAACAAATTGATGAGCAATGCTTTTTTATAATGCCAACTTTGTACAAAAAAGCAGGCTTCATGGTC
TCCAAGGGGGAGGAGCTGTTCACCGGCGTGGTCCCAATCCTCGTCGAGCTGGACGGGGATGTTAACGGCC
ACAAGTTCTCCGTGAGCGGCGAGGGGGAGGGCGACGCCACCTACGGGAAGCTCACGCTGAAGTTCATTTG
CACGACCGGCAAGCTGCCGGTGCCCTGGCCAACCCTGGTCACAACTCTGACGTACGGCGTCCAGTGCTTC
TCCCGCTACCCGGACCACATGAAGCAGCATGATTTCTTCAAGAGCGCCATGCCGGAGGGCTACGTTCAGG
AGCGCACCATCTTCTTCAAGGACGATGGCAACTACAAGACAAGGGCGGAGGTTAAGTTCGAGGGCGACAC
TCTCGTGAACCGGATCGAGCTGAAGGGCATTGACTTCAAGGAGGATGGGAATATTCTCGGCCACAAGCTG
GAGTACAACTACAATTCGCATAACGTCTACATCATGGCTGACAAGCAGAAGAACGGCATTAAGGTTAATT
TCAAGATCCGCCACAATATTGAGGACGGCTCCGTGCAGCTCGCGGATCATTACCAGCAGAACACGCCGAT
CGGGGACGGCCCTGTCCTCCTGCCGGATAATCACTACCTCTCGACGCAGTCTGCGCTGTCAAAGGACCCG
AACGAGAAGAGGGATCATATGGTTCTCCTGGAGTTCGTGACAGCCGCGGGGATCACTCTCGGCATGGACG
AGCTGTACAAGGGGGCGGGCGACTACAAGGACGATGACGATAAGGCTTACCCCTACGACGTGCCAGATTA
CGCTGGGGCCGGCGGATCCATGTTTACTCCGCAGGGCAAAGGATGGACCGGCTGGTCGACGCCAACTCCG
GCCAACCAGCGGAGCGGTGGTGGGGCTCCTGCTGCGTCGGCGCCCCTTGGAAAGGGCAAAGGAAGGGTCG
CCGAGCTCGAGCAGGAGTTGCATGAATATCAGTACAATATGGGGCTTCTTTTGATTGAAAAGAAAGAATG
GGCAGCAAAATTTGAAGAAATCAGTGAAGTGCTGACACAGAAAGAGGAGATACTGAAGAGGGAGCAGGCG
GCACATCTGAATGCTATATCAGAGTATGAAAGGCGGGAGGAGAACATGCGGAAAGCACTAGGTGTTGAGA
AGCAATGTGTCGCTGATCTTGAAAAAGCCTTGCGTGATATACGAGCAGAGATAGCTGAGGTTAAATTTAC
ATCTGAGAAAAAGATAACAGATGCTCAGTCTCTTGAGGCTAGTTTGGAGGAAAAATCCTTGGAGATCGAG
GGAAAACTTCATGCTGCAGATGCCAAACTTGCAGAGGCAAACCGCAAGAAGTCTCAAGCTGACCGTGATT
TAGAAGAGGCGGAAGCTCGTCAACGTAGACTGGAGAAGGAGAAACTGTATTTTGAGACAGAGCGGAAGGC
CCGAGAAAAGCAACTTAAGGAGCAGGAGGAATCACTGCAGGAATGGGAGAAAAAGCTGAAGGAAAGTCAG
AATAGACTTAATGAGTTGCAGAGATCTATAAATGAGCGAGAGGAGAGAGCAAATAAGAATGATCAACTTT
TCAAGATAAAACAGGACGAACTGGAGGAGGCACGAAGGACAGTGGAGGCCGCTAAAGTTACTCTGAAAGT
CAAAGAGGATGATATTAACAAAAGACTAAATGAATTACATTTACAGGAAAAGGATGCTGACTCAAAGCGC
AGTGCATTGGAAGAGCAGGGGAAAAAATTGGATGAGAGAGAGGCAAAGGTCACTAATAGAGAAAAGGAGG
GGCTCCAGAAGCTTCTTGAGGATCATCAGGTGGAGCTTGAATCCAAAAGACGGGATTTTGAATTAGAATT
AGAGAGGGAAAGGAAATCTTTTGATCAAAATATGACACAGAAGCAAGCGGATTTATTGAAAAGGGAGAAA
GATGTTAAATCTTTGGAGGCTAAACTTTCTAAAAGTGAGCAGGCATTGAATGATAAGAAGAAATCAATGG
AAAACTTGCAGAATGATCTTGATGCCAAATCTAAGGCTCTGAAGAGTTGGGATGAATCATTGAAAAATGA
CGAGAAAAGGTTACTGAAAGAAAAGCAGCAAATGGATCATGAAAGAGAACAATTGGAGACATACAAATTG
GAGCTTGAAAAGATCAAATCAGCATTAGAAGCTGAGAAGGAAAAAATATCAGAAGAGCAGAATAATCTGA
AACTCACAGCGCAAGAGAGGCAGGAGCATAGCTTGTTGATAGCAAAACTTAAGAAGGAGATTGAGGAATA
CAGAATGCGAAGCAACTCCCTATCTGAGGAAATGGAGGATTTAAGGAAGCAACGGCAGAAATTTGAAGAA
GAGTGGGAACAACTAGACGAAAAGAGAGCCCTCCTTGTAGAGGAGGACAAAAGGTTGAACATTGAGAGGA
TGAATTTAGAACGGTGGCGTGACAACGAAGAAAAAAGGTTAAATGATATGAAACTCAAAATGGATGAAGA
ATACAAGCAGCAGCTGGAGAGTCTTGAGCGCAAGGAAAAGGCTTTGAGTGATGATATGAAGCACAAGCAA
ATGGAAAATGATGAATTTCTGAAGGGAGAACGTGCTGATGTTCAACGTAAATTGCAACTCAAACGGCATG
AATTGGAGATGGAGATGGAGCAAAAACAAGCCACGAAGGAGAAGGAACTGGAAGAAAAGGAAAATGAGTT
AAATAAGAAAATAGATTTTGTGGAAAATAAACTCCGACATGCAATTGAGTTGAATGAGTCCAAGATTGAG
AAGTTATTATTGGAGAAAAGGGAGGTGCAGATGGAAAGAGAATTACTGCTGGAGGAAAGAAAGAAAACGG
AGACTGACAAGGCAGATATTAGAAGGGATATTGAGAGTCTGCACTCATTGAGCAAGAGTTTGAAGGAACG
TCGAGAGGCATATAACAGGGACAGGAGCAGACTCATCGAACTATTTGAAAAGTACAAGGCGTGCAAAAAC
TGTGGGATTTCTATTTTTGAGGGATTGGATTCTCTGCTGCTTAAAGACAGTGCTGAAATTGAGCATCCAA
GTTTGGCTGTTGAGGGAGATGATCATGCCTTGACCACCGATACATCAGGTCCAGATACAGGAACCCTTGT
TAATTCAGGTGGTCGTTTTTCTTTGTTACAGAAGTGTTCAAGGCTTTTCAAGTTCTCCCCTAGAAAAAAG
GGTGAGCAGTCATCAGAACAACCATCAGAGAGGAATATATCTTTTGGTGCAAGACTCGAGGAAGCAACAC
AGAGCGATGGAGATTATGTGCCAACTCCTGTCTATGAGATAGCCCACGATTCTTTCAATGCAGAGGATGA
GCTCCCTTCTGACGGTGAAACCAGGGAGAATGAAGAGTCTGAAAGGCATGACATAGCTGATAATGCCCAG
ATGGAGTCTTCTGTTGGTGTAGCAGATAACAGTATAGATATTCTCGGTACTAAGTCATTTGATGGTGCTA
ACGACATGGCAGTTGAAGCAACTATTGTCTCTGTTGATCAAAATGGCGAGGACTCTGTAGTTCCTGCTGA
AGCAGGTGTAGAGCCTGAAACATCAGAGCAAGGTCGGCGCCAGCAAAACCAGAGAGGCAGAAGAAAAGGT
GGTATGAAAAGAACACGGTCTGTTAATGCTGTAGTTGAAGATGCTAAGATGATACTTGGCGAGGTTTTTG
AGGAGAAGACTGATGATCAGGGAGATACAGTCAAGGTGGGTGCTACACGAAAGCGGCGGTTTGCTGGAGC
TACAATAAGTGAACAAGATGAAGAAGGGAGCGAAGCACATTCAGAAAGTGTTTCACTTGGAGGGCAGCGC
CGTAAGAGGCGGCAAACTGCTGGGGCAGTGACAGATGCCCCAGGAGAAAGACGTTACAATTTGAGACACA
GTAGAGCTGCAAATGCTGGCGCTGCAACAGCCCAAGCAGACAAAAAAAAATCTTCAAAAGCAAGAAATAA
ACATACAGTAGAAGCTTCTGCTGATGACACCGAAGGAACATCAAAGGTTGTTGAGGAACCTGCCCCTGAG
AGCAAGAGGGTATCTGAATCTGCAGACTACGATGCATCCCAGTTGCATGAGTTTTCCCAGGTTGAAGTTG
GTGATGCCCATGCTGTAGACGGTGAGGGTGCTGGTGAGGAAGATGGTGATATTTTGGATGGCCAAGATGC
ACTGCCTGATGTGCCAATGACACCTTCTGGAAGCGAGTTTGGAGCGGAACAGGAAGATGAGGACGATGAT
GATTCAGAGAGGCGAAACCAATCAATCAGCAAGAAGCTATGGTCATTCTTCACTACATGACCTGCAGGCA
GACCCAGCTTTCTTGTACAAAGTTGGCATTATAAGAAAGCATTGCTTATCAATTTGTTGCAACGAACAGG
TCACTATCAGTCAAAATAAAATCATTATTTGCCATCCAGCTGATATCCCCTATAGTGAGTCGTATTACAT
GGTCATAGCTGTTTCCTGGCAGCTCTGGCCCGTGTCTCAAAATCTCTGATGTTACATTGCACAAGATAAA
AATATATCATCATGAACAATAAAACTGTCTGCTTACATAAACAGTAATACAAGGGGTGTTATGAGCCATA
TTCAACGGGAAACGTCGAGGCCGCGATTAAATTCCAACATGGATGCTGATTTATATGGGTATAAATGGGC
TCGCGATAATGTCGGGCAATCAGGTGCGACAATCTATCGCTTGTATGGGAAGCCCGATGCGCCAGAGTTG
TTTCTGAAACATGGCAAAGGTAGCGTTGCCAATGATGTTACAGATGAGATGGTCAGACTAAACTGGCTGA
CGGAATTTATGCCTCTTCCGACCATCAAGCATTTTATCCGTACTCCTGATGATGCATGGTTACTCACCAC
TGCGATCCCCGGAAAAACAGCATTCCAGGTATTAGAAGAATATCCTGATTCAGGTGAAAATATTGTTGAT
GCGCTGGCAGTGTTCCTGCGCCGGTTGCATTCGATTCCTGTTTGTAATTGTCCTTTTAACAGCGATCGCG
TATTTCGTCTCGCTCAGGCGCAATCACGAATGAATAACGGTTTGGTTGATGCGAGTGATTTTGATGACGA
GCGTAATGGCTGGCCTGTTGAACAAGTCTGGAAAGAAATGCATAAACTTTTGCCATTCTCACCGGATTCA
GTCGTCACTCATGGTGATTTCTCACTTGATAACCTTATTTTTGACGAGGGGAAATTAATAGGTTGTATTG
ATGTTGGACGAGTCGGAATCGCAGACCGATACCAGGATCTTGCCATCCTATGGAACTGCCTCGGTGAGTT
TTCTCCTTCATTACAGAAACGGCTTTTTCAAAAATATGGTATTGATAATCCTGATATGAATAAATTGCAG
TTTCATTTGATGCTCGATGAGTTTTTCTAATCAGAATTGGTTAATTGGTTGTAACACTGGCAGAGCATTA
CGCTGACTTGACGGGACGGCGCAAGCTCATGACCAAAATCCCTTAACGTGAGTTACGCGTCGTTCCACTG
AGCGTCAGACCCCGTAGAAAAGATCAAAGGATCTTCTTGAGATCCTTTTTTTCTGCGCGTAATCTGCTGC
TTGCAAACAAAAAAACCACCGCTACCAGCGGTGGTTTGTTTGCCGGATCAAGAGCTACCAACTCTTTTTC
CGAAGGTAACTGGCTTCAGCAGAGCGCAGATACCAAATACTGTTCTTCTAGTGTAGCCGTAGTTAGGCCA
CCACTTCAAGAACTCTGTAGCACCGCCTACATACCTCGCTCTGCTAATCCTGTTACCAGTGGCTGCTGCC
AGTGGCGATAAGTCGTGTCTTACCGGGTTGGACTCAAGACGATAGTTACCGGATAAGGCGCAGCGGTCGG
GCTGAACGGGGGGTTCGTGCACACAGCCCAGCTTGGAGCGAACGACCTACACCGAACTGAGATACCTACA
GCGTGAGCTATGAGAAAGCGCCACGCTTCCCGAAGGGAGAAAGGCGGACAGGTATCCGGTAAGCGGCAGG
GTCGGAACAGGAGAGCGCACGAGGGAGCTTCCAGGGGGAAACGCCTGGTATCTTTATAGTCCTGTCGGGT
TTCGCCACCTCTGACTTGAGCGTCGATTTTTGTGATGCTCGTCAGGGGGGCGGAGCCTATGGAAAAACGC
CAGCAACGCGGCCTTTTTACGGTTCCTGGCCTTTTGCTGGCCTTTTGCTCACATGTTCTTTCCTGCGTTA
TCCCCTGATTCTGTGGATAACCGTATTACCGCCTTTGAGTGAGCTGATACCGCTCGCCGCAGCCGAACGA
CCGAGCGCAGCGAGTCAGTGAGCGAGGAAGCGGAAGAGCGCCCAATACGCAAACCGCCTCTCCCCGCGCG
TTGGCCGATTCATTAATGCAGCTGGCACGACAGGTTTCCCGACTGGAAAGCGGGCAGTGAGCGCAACGCA
ATTAATACGCGTACCGCTAGCCAGGAAGAGTTTGTAGAAACGCAAAAAGGCCATCCGTCAGGATGGCCTT
CTGCTTAGTTTGATGCCTGGCAGTTTATGGCGGGCGTCCTGCCCGCCACCCTCCGGGCCGTTGCTTCACA
ACGTTCAAATCCGCTCCCGGCGGATTTGTCCTACTCAGGAGAGCGTTCACCGACAAACAACAGATAAAAC
GAAAGGCCCAGTCTTCCGACTGAGCCTTTCGTTTTATTTGATGCCTGGCAGTTCCCTACTCTCGCGTTAA
CGCTAGCATGGATGTTTTCCCAGTCACGACGTT
Features (pLannotate 1.2.2; 11 found; start..end, strand, type, name):
     33..132     +  protein_bind   attL1: mutant version of attL; recombination site for the Gateway® LR reaction LR Clonase™
    135..851     +  CDS            EGFP: EGFP is a basic (constitutively fluorescent) green fluorescent protein published in 1996, derived from Aequorea victoria. It is reported to be a rapidly-maturing weak dimer with moderate acid sensitivity.
    930..4397    +  CDS            NMCP1A: NMCPA_ORYSJ - Experimental evidence at transcript level: Swiss-Prot protein existence level 2. Architectural component of nuclear structure that plays different roles in controlling nuclear size and morphology. From Oryza sativa subsp. japonica (Rice).
   4412..4511    -  protein_bind   attL2: mutant version of attL; recombination site for the Gateway® LR reaction LR Clonase™
   4529..4547    -  promoter       T7 promoter: promoter for bacteriophage T7 RNA polymerase
   4681..5490    +  CDS            KanR: aminoglycoside phosphotransferase; aph(3')-Ia; confers resistance to kanamycin in bacteria or G418 (Geneticin®) in eukaryotes
   5637..6225    +  rep_origin     ori: high-copy-number ColE1/pMB1/pBR322/pUC origin of replication
   6408..6500    +  CDS            lacI (fragment): lac repressor; lacI; The lac repressor binds to the lac operator to inhibit transcription in E. coli. This inhibition can be relieved by adding lactose or isopropyl-β-D-thiogalactopyranoside (IPTG).
   6555..6582    -  terminator     rrnB T2 terminator: transcription terminator T2 from the E. coli rrnB gene
   6714..6757    +  terminator     rrnB T1 terminator: Escherichia coli rrnB; transcription terminator T1 from the E. coli rrnB gene
   6804..17      -  CDS            lacZα (fragment) (across the origin): LacZα fragment of β-galactosidase; lacZ fragment
