[The description below was written by a language model from this plasmid's Addgene catalogue record and pLannotate feature annotations shown in this document.]
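Description:
NCH1ec is a Gateway entry clone built on the pDONR221 backbone, carrying a maize (Zea mays) NCH1 coding sequence fused at its N terminus to an eGFP-FLAG-HA tag. It is maintained in E. coli as a high-copy plasmid through a ColE1/pUC-type origin and selected with kanamycin via an aminoglycoside phosphotransferase gene. The sequenced plasmid is about 6.8 kb. Backbone remnants typical of pDONR vectors are also annotated, including rrnB T1 and T2 transcription terminators upstream of the cloning region, which insulate the insert from read-through transcription, a T7 promoter just outside attL2, and short lacI and lacZα fragments.

The payload sits between attL1 and attL2 sites. EGFP begins immediately after attL1, followed by a short gap that is not annotated but is consistent in position with the FLAG and HA epitopes listed in the catalogue entry, and then a roughly 3.5 kb open reading frame. The annotation software labels this frame by similarity to rice NMCP1A, an architectural nuclear protein involved in controlling nuclear size and shape. This fits the recorded insert, which is a maize nucleoskeletal protein studied as a component associated with the plant LINC complex. No plant promoter or terminator lies within the att-flanked cassette, so the plasmid is not itself an expression construct. It serves instead as the donor in an LR recombination reaction, which transfers the tagged fusion into a destination vector that supplies the expression elements. The stated purpose is to express the fluorescent fusion protein for plant cell biology, where the GFP allows localisation imaging and the FLAG and HA epitopes allow antibody-based detection or purification.
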