Addgene plasmid #131016: NCH1ec
Purpose: Expression of plant LINC fluorescent fusion protein for cell biology
Depositing lab: Hank Bass. Depositing organization: Florida State University, Tallahassee. Publication: Maize (Zea mays L.) Nucleoskeletal Proteins Regulate Nuclear Envelope Remodeling and Function in Stomatal Complex Development and Pollen Viability. McKenna JF, Gumber HK, Turpin ZM, Jalovec AM, Kartick AC, Graumann K, Bass HW. Front Plant Sci. 2021 Feb 17;12:645218. doi: 10.3389/fpls.2021.645218. eCollection 2021. PubMed 33679862.
Backbone
  Vector backbone: pDONR221
  Backbone size w/o insert (bp): 4761
  Vector type: Gateway entry vector
Growth in bacteria
  Bacterial resistance: Kanamycin, 50 μg/mL
  Growth temperature: 37°C
  Growth strain: DH5alpha
  Copy number: High Copy
Gene/Insert
  Gene/Insert name: NCH1
  Species: Zea mays (maize)
  Tag / fusion protein: eGFP-FLAG-HA (N terminal on insert)
  Cloning method: Gateway Cloning
Terms and licenses: Academic/Nonprofit Terms; Industry Terms
How to cite: NCH1ec was a gift from Hank Bass (Addgene plasmid # 131016 ; http://n2t.net/addgene:131016 ; RRID:Addgene_131016)
